>Addgene plasmid #24318 | pGEX-GST-AGO3 | addgene partial sequence | sequence record 30043 | 24318 with pGEX-5
AATCGGATCTGGTTCCGCGTGGATCCCCGGAATTCCCGGGTCGACTCGAGGAAATCGGCTCCGCAGGACC
CGCTGGGGCCCAGCCCCTACTCATGGTGCCCAGAAGACCTGGCTATGGCACCATGGGCAAACCCATTAAA
CTGCTGGCTAACTGTTTTCAAGTTGAAATCCCAAAGATTGATGTCTACCTCTATGAGGTAGATATTAAAC
CAGACAAGTGTCCTAGGAGAGTGAACAGGGAGGTGGTTGACTCAATGGTTCAGCATTTTAAAGTAACTAT
ATTTGGAGACCGTAGACCAGTTTATGATGGAAAAAGAAGTCTTTACACCGCCAATCCACTTCCTGTGGCA
ACTACAGGGGTAGATTTAGACGTTACTTTACCTGGGGAAGGTGGAAAAGATCGACCTTTCAAGGTGTCAA
TCAAATTTGTCTCTCGGGTGAGTTGGCACCTACTGCATGAAGTACTGACAGGACGGACCTTGCCTGAGCC
ACTGGAATTAGACAAGCCAATCAGCACTAACCCTGTCCATGCCGTTGATGTGGTGCTACGACATCTGCCC
TCCATGAAATACACACCTGTGGGGCGTTCATTTTTCTCCGCTCCAGAAGGATATGACCACCCTCTGGGAG
GGGGCAGGGAAGTGTGGTTTGGATTCCATCAGTCTGTTCGGCCTGCCATGTGGAAAATGATGCTTAATAT
CGATGTTTCTGCCACTGCCTTCTACAAAGCACAACCTGTAATTCAGTTCATGTGTGAAGTTCTTGATATT
CATAATATTGATGAGCAACCAAGACCTCTGACTGATTCTCATCGGGTAAAATTCACCAAAGAGATAAAAG
GTTTGAAGGTTGAAGTGACTCATTGTGGAACAATG
