[The description below was written by a language model from this plasmid's Addgene catalogue record.]
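Description:
pGEX-GST-AGO3 is a bacterial expression plasmid built on the pGEX-4T-1 backbone (about 5 kb without insert) for producing human Argonaute 3 (AGO3, also known as EIF2C3) as a glutathione S-transferase fusion protein in E. coli. The plasmid is selected with ampicillin; its copy number is listed as unknown. No feature table accompanies the record, so the promoter, origin of replication and other backbone elements are not itemised. pGEX-4T-series vectors in general drive expression from an IPTG-inducible tac promoter, carry a lacI repressor gene, and encode a thrombin cleavage site between GST and the cloning site, but these details should be confirmed against the sequence.

The insert is roughly 2.5 kb of human AGO3 coding sequence, cloned by restriction digestion between XhoI (5′) and NotI (3′), both of which remain intact and could be used to excise or replace the insert. GST is supplied by the backbone and sits at the N terminus of AGO3, allowing the fusion protein to be captured on glutathione resin and used as a purified recombinant protein.

The associated publication compares the passenger-strand and mRNA cleavage activities of the human Argonaute proteins. This suggests that the construct was made to supply recombinant AGO3 for in vitro biochemical assays of small-RNA loading and target slicing, alongside other family members. The record does not state whether the insert carries any mutations or additional tags beyond GST.
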