Addgene plasmid #24318: pGEX-GST-AGO3
Depositing lab: Carl Novina. Depositing organization: Dana-Farber Cancer Institute. Publication: Distinct passenger strand and mRNA cleavage activities of human Argonaute proteins. Wang B, Li S, Qi HH, Chowdhury D, Shi Y, Novina CD. Nat Struct Mol Biol. 2009 Dec . 16(12):1259-66. 10.1038/nsmb.1712 PubMed 19946268.
Backbone
  Vector backbone: pGEX-4T-1
  Backbone size w/o insert (bp): 4969
  Vector type: Bacterial Expression
Growth in bacteria
  Bacterial resistance: Ampicillin, 100 μg/mL
  Growth temperature: 37°C
  Growth strain: DH5alpha
  Copy number: Unknown
Gene/Insert
  Gene/Insert name: AGO3
  Species: H. sapiens (human)
  Insert size (bp): 2500
  Entrez Gene: AGO3 (a.k.a. EIF2C3)
  Tag / fusion protein: GST (N terminal on backbone)
  Cloning method: Restriction Enzyme; 5′ cloning site XhoI (not destroyed); 3′ cloning site NotI (not destroyed)
  Sequencing primers: 5′ N/A
Terms and licenses: Academic/Nonprofit Terms; Industry Terms: Not Available to Industry
How to cite: pGEX-GST-AGO3 was a gift from Carl Novina (Addgene plasmid # 24318 ; http://n2t.net/addgene:24318 ; RRID:Addgene_24318)
